Addgene plasmid #91644: pPN273
Purpose: Express sgRNA targeting human MMP16
Depositing lab: Lindy Barrett. Depositing organization: Broad Institute. Publication: A Scaled Framework for CRISPR Editing of Human Pluripotent Stem Cells to Study Psychiatric Disease. Hazelbaker DZ, Beccard A, Bara AM, Dabkowski N, Messana A, Mazzucato P, Lam D, Manning D, Eggan K, Barrett LE. Stem Cell Reports. 2017 Oct 10;9(4):1315-1327. doi: 10.1016/j.stemcr.2017.09.006. PubMed 29020615.
Backbone
  Vector backbone: pUC19-U6 promoter
  Vector type: CRISPR
Growth in bacteria
  Bacterial resistance: Ampicillin, 100 μg/mL
  Growth temperature: 37°C
  Growth strain: DH5alpha
  Copy number: High Copy
Gene/Insert
  Gene/Insert name: MMP16 (alt name: NM_005941.4)
  gRNA/shRNA sequence: GCTGCCATGCAGCAGTTCTA
  Species: H. sapiens (human)
  Insert size (bp): 21
  Entrez Gene: MMP16 (a.k.a. MMP-X2, C8orf57, MT-MMP2, MT-MMP3, MT3-MMP, DKFZp761D112)
  Promoter: U6
  Cloning method: Restriction Enzyme; 5′ cloning site BbsI (destroyed during cloning); 3′ cloning site BbsI (destroyed during cloning)
  Sequencing primers: 5′ M13F (-21)
Terms and licenses: Academic/Nonprofit Terms; Industry Terms: Not Available to Industry
How to cite: pPN273 was a gift from Lindy Barrett (Addgene plasmid # 91644 ; http://n2t.net/addgene:91644 ; RRID:Addgene_91644)
