[The description below was written by a language model from this plasmid's Addgene catalogue record and pLannotate feature annotations shown in this document.]
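Description:
pPN273 is a small (about 3 kb) CRISPR guide-expression plasmid built on a pUC19 backbone into which a human U6 promoter cassette has been placed. It is propagated in E. coli through the high-copy ColE1/pUC origin and selected with ampicillin via the β-lactamase gene and its native promoter. The remaining annotated elements are leftovers of the pUC19 framework with no role in guide expression: the lac promoter, operator and CAP binding site, partial lacZα and multiple cloning site, and short lacI, rop and bom fragments.

The payload is a single-guide RNA directed against human MMP16, which encodes a membrane-type matrix metalloproteinase. The roughly 20-nucleotide protospacer was inserted between two BbsI sites, both destroyed during cloning, so that it lies in the gap between the U6 promoter and the Streptococcus pyogenes Cas9 gRNA scaffold. The RNA polymerase III U6 promoter drives transcription of the spacer fused to the scaffold, producing a complete sgRNA able to guide SpCas9 to the MMP16 locus.

The plasmid carries no Cas9 coding sequence, no mammalian selection marker and no reporter, so the nuclease must be supplied separately, for example from a co-delivered plasmid. There are also no viral packaging elements, so it is suited to transient delivery rather than viral transduction. According to the record, it comes from work establishing a scaled framework for CRISPR editing of human pluripotent stem cells to study genes associated with psychiatric disease, and its stated purpose is simply to express the MMP16-targeting sgRNA.
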