Features (pLannotate 1.2.2; 13 found; start..end, strand, type, name):
      1..241     +  promoter       U6 promoter: RNA polymerase III promoter for human U6 snRNA
    271..346     +  misc_RNA       gRNA scaffold: guide RNA scaffold for the Streptococcus pyogenes CRISPR/Cas9 system
    395..411     -  protein_bind   lac operator: The lac repressor binds to the lac operator to inhibit transcription in E. coli. This inhibition can be relieved by adding lactose or isopropyl-β-D-thiogalactopyranoside (IPTG). lac repressor encoded by lacI
    419..449     -  promoter       lac promoter: promoter for the E. coli lac operon
    464..485     -  protein_bind   CAP binding site: CAP binding activates transcription in the presence of cAMP. E. coli catabolite activator protein
    498..590     -  CDS            lacI (fragment): lac repressor; lacI; The lac repressor binds to the lac operator to inhibit transcription in E. coli. This inhibition can be relieved by adding lactose or isopropyl-β-D-thiogalactopyranoside (IPTG).
    773..1361    -  rep_origin     ori: high-copy-number ColE1/pMB1/pBR322/pUC origin of replication
   1532..2392    -  CDS            AmpR: β-lactamase; bla; confers resistance to ampicillin, carbenicillin, and related antibiotics
   2393..2497    -  promoter       AmpR promoter: bla
   2592..2627    +  CDS            rop (fragment): Rop protein, which maintains plasmids at low copy number; rop
   2729..2828    +  misc_feature   bom (fragment): basis of mobility region from pBR322
   2834..2991    -  CDS            lacZα (fragment): LacZα fragment of β-galactosidase; lacZ fragment
   2988..3014    +  misc_feature   MCS (fragment): pUC18/19 multiple cloning site
>Addgene plasmid #91644 | pPN273 | addgene full sequence | sequence record 180356 | Addgene NGS Result
GAGGGCCTATTTCCCATGATTCCTTCATATTTGCATATACGATACAAGGCTGTTAGAGAGATAATTGGAA
TTAATTTGACTGTAAACACAAAGATATTAGTACAAAATACGTGACGTAGAAAGTAATAATTTCTTGGGTA
GTTTGCAGTTTTAAAATTATGTTTTAAAATGGACTATCATATGCTTACCGTAACTTGAAAGTATTTCGAT
TTCTTGGCTTTATATATCTTGTGGAAAGGACGAAACACCGGCTGCCATGCAGCAGTTCTAGTTTTAGAGC
TAGAAATAGCAAGTTAAAATAAGGCTAGTCCGTTATCAACTTGAAAAAGTGGCACCGAGTCGGTGCTTTT
TTAAGCTTGGCGTAATCATGGTCATAGCTGTTTCCTGTGTGAAATTGTTATCCGCTCACAATTCCACACA
ACATACGAGCCGGAAGCATAAAGTGTAAAGCCTGGGGTGCCTAATGAGTGAGCTAACTCACATTAATTGC
GTTGCGCTCACTGCCCGCTTTCCAGTCGGGAAACCTGTCGTGCCAGCTGCATTAATGAATCGGCCAACGC
GCGGGGAGAGGCGGTTTGCGTATTGGGCGCTCTTCCGCTTCCTCGCTCACTGACTCGCTGCGCTCGGTCG
TTCGGCTGCGGCGAGCGGTATCAGCTCACTCAAAGGCGGTAATACGGTTATCCACAGAATCAGGGGATAA
CGCAGGAAAGAACATGTGAGCAAAAGGCCAGCAAAAGGCCAGGAACCGTAAAAAGGCCGCGTTGCTGGCG
TTTTTCCATAGGCTCCGCCCCCCTGACGAGCATCACAAAAATCGACGCTCAAGTCAGAGGTGGCGAAACC
CGACAGGACTATAAAGATACCAGGCGTTTCCCCCTGGAAGCTCCCTCGTGCGCTCTCCTGTTCCGACCCT
GCCGCTTACCGGATACCTGTCCGCCTTTCTCCCTTCGGGAAGCGTGGCGCTTTCTCATAGCTCACGCTGT
AGGTATCTCAGTTCGGTGTAGGTCGTTCGCTCCAAGCTGGGCTGTGTGCACGAACCCCCCGTTCAGCCCG
ACCGCTGCGCCTTATCCGGTAACTATCGTCTTGAGTCCAACCCGGTAAGACACGACTTATCGCCACTGGC
AGCAGCCACTGGTAACAGGATTAGCAGAGCGAGGTATGTAGGCGGTGCTACAGAGTTCTTGAAGTGGTGG
CCTAACTACGGCTACACTAGAAGAACAGTATTTGGTATCTGCGCTCTGCTGAAGCCAGTTACCTTCGGAA
AAAGAGTTGGTAGCTCTTGATCCGGCAAACAAACCACCGCTGGTAGCGGTGGTTTTTTTGTTTGCAAGCA
GCAGATTACGCGCAGAAAAAAAGGATCTCAAGAAGATCCTTTGATCTTTTCTACGGGGTCTGACGCTCAG
TGGAACGAAAACTCACGTTAAGGGATTTTGGTCATGAGATTATCAAAAAGGATCTTCACCTAGATCCTTT
TAAATTAAAAATGAAGTTTTAAATCAATCTAAAGTATATATGAGTAAACTTGGTCTGACAGTTACCAATG
CTTAATCAGTGAGGCACCTATCTCAGCGATCTGTCTATTTCGTTCATCCATAGTTGCCTGACTCCCCGTC
GTGTAGATAACTACGATACGGGAGGGCTTACCATCTGGCCCCAGTGCTGCAATGATACCGCGAGACCCAC
GCTCACCGGCTCCAGATTTATCAGCAATAAACCAGCCAGCCGGAAGGGCCGAGCGCAGAAGTGGTCCTGC
AACTTTATCCGCCTCCATCCAGTCTATTAATTGTTGCCGGGAAGCTAGAGTAAGTAGTTCGCCAGTTAAT
AGTTTGCGCAACGTTGTTGCCATTGCTACAGGCATCGTGGTGTCACGCTCGTCGTTTGGTATGGCTTCAT
TCAGCTCCGGTTCCCAACGATCAAGGCGAGTTACATGATCCCCCATGTTGTGCAAAAAAGCGGTTAGCTC
CTTCGGTCCTCCGATCGTTGTCAGAAGTAAGTTGGCCGCAGTGTTATCACTCATGGTTATGGCAGCACTG
CATAATTCTCTTACTGTCATGCCATCCGTAAGATGCTTTTCTGTGACTGGTGAGTACTCAACCAAGTCAT
TCTGAGAATAGTGTATGCGGCGACCGAGTTGCTCTTGCCCGGCGTCAATACGGGATAATACCGCGCCACA
TAGCAGAACTTTAAAAGTGCTCATCATTGGAAAACGTTCTTCGGGGCGAAAACTCTCAAGGATCTTACCG
CTGTTGAGATCCAGTTCGATGTAACCCACTCGTGCACCCAACTGATCTTCAGCATCTTTTACTTTCACCA
GCGTTTCTGGGTGAGCAAAAACAGGAAGGCAAAATGCCGCAAAAAAGGGAATAAGGGCGACACGGAAATG
TTGAATACTCATACTCTTCCTTTTTCAATATTATTGAAGCATTTATCAGGGTTATTGTCTCATGAGCGGA
TACATATTTGAATGTATTTAGAAAAATAAACAAATAGGGGTTCCGCGCACATTTCCCCGAAAAGTGCCAC
CTGACGTCTAAGAAACCATTATTATCATGACATTAACCTATAAAAATAGGCGTATCACGAGGCCCTTTCG
TCTCGCGCGTTTCGGTGATGACGGTGAAAACCTCTGACACATGCAGCTCCCGGAGACGGTCACAGCTTGT
CTGTAAGCGGATGCCGGGAGCAGACAAGCCCGTCAGGGCGCGTCAGCGGGTGTTGGCGGGTGTCGGGGCT
GGCTTAACTATGCGGCATCAGAGCAGATTGTACTGAGAGTGCACCATATGCGGTGTGAAATACCGCACAG
ATGCGTAAGGAGAAAATACCGCATCAGGCGCCATTCGCCATTCAGGCTGCGCAACTGTTGGGAAGGGCGA
TCGGTGCGGGCCTCTTCGCTATTACGCCAGCTGGCGAAAGGGGGATGTGCTGCAAGGCGATTAAGTTGGG
TAACGCCAGGGTTTTCCCAGTCACGACGTTGTAAAACGACGGCCAGTGAATTCGAGCTCGGTACCCGGGG
ATCCGTTAATTAA
